>Addgene plasmid #14404 | pAG306GPD-Cerulean-ccdB | depositor full sequence | sequence record 8067 | Author sequence
TCGCGCGTTTCGGTGATGACGGTGAAAACCTCTGACACATGCAGCTCCCGGAGACGGTCACAGCTTGTCT
GTAAGCGGATGCCGGGAGCAGACAAGCCCGTCAGGGCGCGTCAGCGGGTGTTGGCGGGTGTCGGGGCTGG
CTTAACTATGCGGCATCAGAGCAGATTGTACTGAGAGTGCACCACGCTTTTCAATTCAATTCATCATTTT
TTTTTTATTCTTTTTTTTGATTTCGGTTTCTTTGAAATTTTTTTGATTCGGTAATCTCCGAACAGAAGGA
AGAACGAAGGAAGGAGCACAGACTTAGATTGGTATATATACGCATATGTAGTGTTGAAGAAACATGAAAT
TGCCCAGTATTCTTAACCCAACTGCACAGAACAAAAACCTGCAGGAAACGAAGATAAATCATGTCGAAAG
CTACATATAAGGAACGTGCTGCTACTCATCCTAGTCCTGTTGCTGCCAAGCTATTTAATATCATGCACGA
AAAGCAAACAAACTTGTGTGCTTCATTGGATGTTCGTACCACCAAGGAATTACTGGAGTTAGTTGAAGCA
TTAGGTCCCAAAATTTGTTTACTAAAAACACATGTGGATATCTTGACTGATTTTTCCATGGAGGGCACAG
TTAAGCCGCTAAAGGCATTATCCGCCAAGTACAATTTTTTACTCTTCGAAGACAGAAAATTTGCTGACAT
TGGTAATACAGTCAAATTGCAGTACTCTGCGGGTGTATACAGAATAGCAGAATGGGCAGACATTACGAAT
GCACACGGTGTGGTGGGCCCAGGTATTGTTAGCGGTTTGAAGCAGGCGGCAGAAGAAGTAACAAAGGAAC
CTAGAGGCCTTTTGATGTTAGCAGAATTGTCATGCAAGGGCTCCCTATCTACTGGAGAATATACTAAGGG
TACTGTTGACATTGCGAAGAGCGACAAAGATTTTGTTATCGGCTTTATTGCTCAAAGAGACATGGGTGGA
AGAGATGAAGGTTACGATTGGTTGATTATGACACCCGGTGTGGGTTTAGATGACAAGGGAGACGCATTGG
GTCAACAGTATAGAACCGTGGATGATGTGGTCTCTACAGGATCTGACATTATTATTGTTGGAAGAGGACT
ATTTGCAAAGGGAAGGGATGCTAAGGTAGAGGGTGAACGTTACAGAAAAGCAGGCTGGGAAGCATATTTG
AGAAGATGCGGCCAGCAAAACTAAAAAACTGTATTATAAGTAAATGCATGTATACTAAACTCACAAATTA
GAGCTTCAATTTAATTATATCAGTTATTACCCTGCGGTGTGAAATACCGCACAGATGCGTAAGGAGAAAA
TACCGCATCAGGAAATTGTAAACGTTAATATTTTGTTAAAATTCGCGTTAAATTTTTGTTAAATCAGCTC
ATTTTTTAACCAATAGGCCGAAATCGGCAAAATCCCTTATAAATCAAAAGAATAGACCGAGATAGGGT
[37 nt withheld, positions 1469-1505]
AAAGAACGTGGACTCCAACGTCAAAGG
[49 nt withheld, positions 1533-1581]
T
[91 nt withheld, positions 1583-1673]
G
[124 nt withheld, positions 1675-1798]
CGCGCCATTCGCCATTCAGGCTGCGCAACTGTTGGGAAGGGCGATCGGTGCGGGCCTCTTCGCTATTACG
CCAGCTGGCGAAGGGGGGATGTGCTGCAAGGCGATTAAGTTGGGTAACGCCAGGGTTTTCCCAGTCACGA
CGTTGTAAAACGACGGCCAGTGAATTGTAATACGACTCACTATAGGGCGAATTGGAGCTCTTCGAGTTTA
TCATTATCAATACTCGCCATTTCAAAGAATACGTAAATAATTAATAGTAGTGATTTTCCTAACTTTATTT
AGTCAAAAAATTAGCCTTTTAATTCTGCTGTAACCCGTACATGCCCAAAATAGGGGGCGGGTTACACAGA
ATATATAACACCGAAGGTGCCTGGGTGAACAGGTTTATTCCTGGCATCCACTAAATATAATGGAGCCCGC
TTTTTAAGCTGGCATCCAGAAAAAAAAAGAATCCCAGCACCAAAATATTGTTTTCTTCACCAACCATCAG
TTCATAGGTCCATTCTCTTAGCGCAACTACAGAGAACAGGGGCACAAACAGGCAAAAAACGGGCACAACC
TCAATGGAGTGATGCAACCTGCCTGGAGTAAATGATGACACAAGGCAATTGACCCACGCATGTATCTATC
TCATTTTCTTACACCTTCTATTACCTTCTGCTCTCTCTGATTTGGAAAAAGCTGAAAAAAAAGGTTGAAA
CCAGTTCCCTGAAATTATTCCCCTACTTGACTAATAAGTATATAAAGACGGTAGGTATTGATTGTAATTC
TGTAAATCTATTTCTTAAACTTCTTAAATTCTACTTTTATAGTTAGTCTTTTTTTTAGTTTTAAAACACC
AGAACTTAGTTTCGACGGATTCTAGAACTAGTGGATCCCCCGGGACAAAATGGTGAGCAAGGGCGAGGAG
CTGTTCACCGGGGTGGTGCCCATCCTGGTCGAGCTGGACGGCGACGTAAACGGCCACAAGTTCAGCGTGT
CCGGCGAGGGCGAGGGCGATGCCACCTACGGCAAGCTGACCCTGAAGTTCATCTGCACCACCGGCAAGCT
GCCCGTGCCCTGGCCCACCCTCGTGACCACCCTGACCTGGGGCGTGCAGTGCTTCGCCCGCTACCCCGAC
CACATGAAGCAGCACGACTTCTTCAAGTCCGCCATGCCCGAAGGCTACGTCCAGGAGCGCACCATCTTCT
TCAAGGACGACGGCAACTACAAGACCCGCGCCGAGGTGAAGTTCGAGGGCGACACCCTGGTGAACCGCAT
CGAGCTGAAGGGCATCGACTTCAAGGAGGACGGCAACATCCTGGGGCACAAGCTGGAGTACAACTACATC
AGCGACAACGTCTATATCACCGCCGACAAGCAGAAGAACGGCATCAAGGCCAACTTCAAGATCCGCCACA
ACATCGAGGACGGCAGCGTGCAGCTCGCCGACCACTACCAGCAGAACACCCCCATCGGCGACGGCCCCGT
GCTGCTGCCCGACAACCACTACCTGAGCACCCAGTCCAAGCTGAGCAAAGACCCCAACGAGAAGCGCGAT
CACATGGTCCTGCTGGAGTTCGTGACCGCCGCCGGGATCACTCTCGGCATGGACGAGCTGTACAAGGGTG
GACCAGGTGGTGGACATCAAACAAGTTTGTACAAAAAAGCTGAACGAGAAACGTAAAATGATATAAATAT
CAATATATTAAATTAGATTTTGCATAAAAAACAGACTACATAATACTGTAAAACACAACATATCCAGTCA
CTATGGCGGCCGCATTAGGCACCCCAGGCTTTACACTTTATGCTTCCGGCTCGTATAATGTGTGGATTTT
GAGTTAGGATCCGTCGAGATTTTCAGGAGCTAAGGAAGCTAAAATGGAGAAAAAAATCACTGGATATACC
ACCGTTGATATATCCCAATGGCATCGTAAAGAACATTTTGAGGCATTTCAGTCAGTTGCTCAATGTACCT
ATAACCAGACCGTTCAGCTGGATATTACGGCCTTTTTAAAGACCGTAAAGAAAAATAAGCACAAGTTTTA
TCCGGCCTTTATTCACATTCTTGCCCGCCTGATGAATGCTCATCCGGAATTCCGTATGGCAATGAAAGAC
GGTGAGCTGGTGATATGGGATAGTGTTCACCCTTGTTACACCGTTTTCCATGAGCAAACTGAAACGTTTT
CATCGCTCTGGAGTGAATACCACGACGATTTCCGGCAGTTTCTACACATATATTCGCAAGATGTGGCGTG
TTACGGTGAAAACCTGGCCTATTTCCCTAAAGGGTTTATTGAGAATATGTTTTTCGTCTCAGCCAATCCC
TGGGTGAGTTTCACCAGTTTTGATTTAAACGTGGCCAATATGGACAACTTCTTCGCCCCCGTTTTCACCA
TGGGCAAATATTATACGCAAGGCGACAAGGTGCTGATGCCGCTGGCGATTCAGGTTCATCATGCCGTCTG
TGATGGCTTCCATGTCGGCAGAATGCTTAATGAATTACAACAGTACTGCGATGAGTGGCAGGGCGGGGCG
TAAACGCCGCGTGGATCCGGCTTACTAAAAGCCAGATAACAGTATGCGTATTTGCGCGCTGATTTTTGCG
GTATAAGAATATATACTGATATGTATACCCGAAGTATGTCAAAAAGAGGTATGCTATGAAGCAGCGTATT
ACAGTGACAGTTGACAGCGACAGCTATCAGTTGCTCAAGGCATATATGATGTCAATATCTCCGGTCTGGT
AAGCACAACCATGCAGAATGAAGCCCGTCGTCTGCGTGCCGAACGCTGGAAAGCGGAAAATCAGGAAGGG
ATGGCTGAGGTCGCCCGGTTTATTGAAATGAACGGCTCTTTTGCTGACGAGAACAGGGGCTGGTGAAATG
CAGTTTAAGGTTTACACCTATAAAAGAGAGAGCCGTTATCGTCTGTTTGTGGATGTACAGAGTGATATTA
TTGACACGCCCGGGCGACGGATGGTGATCCCCCTGGCCAGTGCACGTCTGCTGTCAGATAAAGTCTCCCG
TGAACTTTACCCGGTGGTGCATATCGGGGATGAAAGCTGGCGCATGATGACCACCGATATGGCCAGTGTG
CCGGTCTCCGTTATCGGGGAAGAAGTGGCTGATCTCAGCCACCGCGAAAATGACATCAAAAACGCCATTA
ACCTGATGTTCTGGGGAATATAAATGTCAGGCTCCCTTATACACAGCCAGTCTGCAGGTCGACCATAGTG
ACTGGATATGTTGTGTTTTACAGTATTATGTAGTCTGTTTTTTATGCAAAATCTAATTTAATATATTGAT
ATTTATATCATTTTACGTTTCTCGTTCAGCTTTCTTGTACAAAGTGGTTCGATGTCATGTAATTAGTTAT
GTCACGCTTACATTCACGCCCTCCCCCCACATCCGCTCTAACCGAAAAGGAAGGAGTTAGACAACCTGAA
GTCTAGGTCCCTATTTATTTTTTTATAGTTATGTTAGTATTAAGAACGTTATTTATATTTCAAATTTTTC
TTTTTTTTCTGTACAGACGCGTGTACGCATGTAACATTATACTGAAAACCTTGCTTGAGAAGGTTTTGGG
ACGCTCGAAGGCTTTAATTTGCGGCCGGTACCCAGCTTTTGTTCCCTTTAGTGAGGGTTAATTCCGAGCT
TGGCGTAATCATGGTCATAGCTGTTTCCTGTGTGAAATTGTTATCCGCTCACAATTCCACACAACATAGG
AGCCGGAAGCATAAAGTGTAAAGCCTGGGGTGCCTAATGAGTGAGGTAACTCACATTAATTGCGTTGCGC
TCACTGCCCGCTTTCCAGTCGGGAAACCTGTCGTGCCAGCTGCATTAATGAATCGGCCAACGCGCGGGGA
GAGGCGGTTTGCGTATTGGGCGCTCTTCCGCTTCCTCGCTCACTGACTCGCTGCGCTCGGTCGTTCGGCT
GCGGCGAGCGGTATCAGCTCACTCAAAGGCGGTAATACGGTTATCCACAGAATCAGGGGATAACGCAGGA
AAGAACATGTGAGCAAAAGGCCAGCAAAAGGCCAGGAACCGTAAAAAGGCCGCGTTGCTGGCGTTTTTCC
ATAGGCTCGGCCCCCCTGACGAGCATCACAAAAATCGACGCTCAAGTCAGAGGTGGCGAAACCCGACAGG
ACTATAAAGATACCAGGCGTTCCCCCCTGGAAGCTCCCTCGTGCGCTCTCCTGTTCCGACCCTGCCGCTT
ACCGGATACCTGTCCGCCTTTCTCCCTTCGGGAAGCGTGGCGCTTTCTCAATGCTCACGCTGTAGGTATC
TCAGTTCGGTGTAGGTCGTTCGCTCCAAGCTGGGCTGTGTGCACGAACCCCCCGTTCAGCCCGACCGCTG
CGCCTTATCCGGTAACTATCGTCTTGAGTCCAACCCGGTAAGACACGACTTATCGCCACTGGCAGCAGCC
ACTGGTAACAGGATTAGCAGAGCGAGGTATGTAGGCGGTGCTACAGAGTTCTTGAAGTGGTGGCCTAACT
ACGGCTACACTAGAAGGACAGTATTTGGTATCTGCGCTCTGCTGAAGCCAGTTACCTTCGGAAAAAGAGT
TGGTAGCTCTTGATCCGGCAAACAAACCACCGCTGGTAGCGGTGGTTTTTTTGTTTGCAAGCAGCAGATT
ACGCGCAGAAAAAAAGGATCTCAAGAAGATCCTTTGATCTTTTCTACGGGGTCTGACGCTCAGTGGAACG
AAAACTCACGTTAAGGGATTTTGGTCATGAGATTATCAAAAAGGATCTTCACCTAGATCCTTTTAAATTA
AAAATGAAGTTTTAAATCAATCTAAAGTATATATGAGTAAACTTGGTCTGACAGTTACCAATGCTTAATC
AGTGAGGCACCTATCTCAGCGATCTGTCTATTTCGTTCATCCATAGTTGCCTGACTGCCCGTCGTGTAGA
TAACTACGATACGGGAGGGCTTACCATCTGGCCCCAGTGCTGCAATGATACCGCGAGACCCACGCTCACC
GGCTCCAGATTTATCAGCAATAAACCAGCCAGCCGGAAGGGCCGAGCGCAGAAGTGGTCCTGCAACTTTA
TCCGCCTCCATCCAGTCTATTAATTGTTGCCGGGAAGCTAGAGTAAGTAGTTCGCCAGTTAATAGTTTGC
GCAACGTTGTTGCCATTGCTACAGGCATCGTGGTGTCACGCTCGTCGTTTGGTATGGCTTCATTCAGCTC
CGGTTCCCAACGATCAAGGCGAGTTACATGATCCCCCATGTTGTGAAAAAAAGCGGTTAGCTCCTTCGGT
CCTCCGATCGTTGTCAGAAGTAAGTTGGCCGCAGTGTTATCACTCATGGTTATGGCAGCACTGCATAATT
CTCTTACTGTCATGCCATCCGTAAGATGCTTTTCTGTGACTGGTGAGTACTCAACCAAGTCATTCTGAGA
ATAGTGTATGCGGCGACCGAGTTGCTCTTGCCCGGCGTCAATACGGGATAATACCGCGCCACATAGCAGA
ACTTTAAAAGTGCTCATCATTGGAAAACGTTCTTCGGGGCGAAAACTCTCAAGGATCTTACCGCTGTTGA
GATCCAGTTCGATGTAACCCACTCGTGCACCCAACTGATCTTCAGCATCTTTTACTTTCACCAGCGTTTC
TGGGTGAGCAAAAACAGGAAGGCAAAATGCCGCAAAAAAGGGAATAAGGGCGACACGGAAATGTTGAATA
CTCATACTCTTCCTTTTTCAATATTATTGAAGCATTTATCAGGGTTATTGTCTCATGAGCGGATACATAT
TTGAATGTATTTAGAAAAATAAACAAATAGGGGTTCCGCGCACATTTCCCCGAAAAGTGCCACCTGACGT
CTAAGAAACCATTATTATCATGACATTAACCTATAAAAATAGGCGTATCACGAGGCCCTTTCGTC
Features (pLannotate 1.2.2; 27 found; start..end, strand, type, name):
    137..184     +  misc_feature   bom (fragment): basis of mobility region from pBR322
    195..410     +  promoter       URA3 promoter: S. cerevisiae URA3
    411..1214    +  CDS            URA3: orotidine-5'-phosphate decarboxylase, required for uracil biosynthesis; S. cerevisiae URA3; yeast auxotrophic marker, counterselectable with 5-fluoroorotic acid (5-FOA)
   1293..1342    +  misc_feature   bom (fragment): basis of mobility region from pBR322
   1343..1798    -  rep_origin     f1 ori (sequence partly withheld): f1 bacteriophage origin of replication; arrow indicates direction of (+) strand synthesis
   1806..1963    -  CDS            lacZα (fragment): LacZα fragment of β-galactosidase; lacZ fragment
   1966..1984    +  promoter       T7 promoter: promoter for bacteriophage T7 RNA polymerase
   2009..2653    +  promoter       GAP promoter: S. cerevisiae TDH3; promoter for glyceraldehyde-3-phosphate dehydrogenase
   2659..2682    +  misc_feature   MCS (fragment): pBluescript multiple cloning site
   2688..3404    +  CDS            SCFP3A: monomeric optimized variant of ECFP (Kremers et al., 2006) mammalian codon-optimized
   3429..3553    +  protein_bind   attR1: mutant version of attR; recombination site for the Gateway® LR reaction LR Clonase™
   3578..3608    +  promoter       lac UV5 promoter: E. coli lac promoter with an "up" mutation
   3632..3661    +  promoter       cat promoter (fragment): promoter of the E. coli cat gene encoding chloramphenicol acetyltransferase
   3662..4321    +  CDS            CmR: chloramphenicol acetyltransferase; cat; confers resistance to chloramphenicol
   4503..4661    +  CDS            ccdA (fragment): CCDA_ECO57 - Also known as H, letA. Experimental evidence at protein level: Swiss-Prot protein existence level 1. Antitoxin component of a type II toxin-antitoxin (TA) system which inhibits the post-segregational killing (PSK) of plasmid-free cells, also referred to as a plasmid addiction system. Binds to and blocks the activity of CcdB; will also remove bound CcdB protein from the CcdB-GyrA complex by forming a CcdA-CcdB complex, a process termed rejuvenation. Functions as a transcriptional corepressor for the ccdAB operon, repression also requires CcdB (By similarity). From Escherichia coli
   4666..4968    +  CDS            ccdB: CCDB_ECOLI - Also known as G, letB, letD. Experimental evidence at protein level: Swiss-Prot protein existence level 1. Toxic component of a type II toxin-antitoxin (TA) system, functioning in plasmid maintainence. Responsible for the post- segregational killing (PSK) of plasmid-free cells, also referred to as a plasmid addiction system. Half-life of over 2 hours. Cell killing by CcdB is accompanied by filamentation, defects in chromosome and plasmid segregation, defects in cell division, formation of anucleate cells, decreased DNA synthesis and plasmid loss. Interferes with the activity of DN
   5012..5136    -  protein_bind   attR2: mutant version of attR; recombination site for the Gateway® LR reaction LR Clonase™
   5143..5390    +  terminator     CYC1 terminator: S. cerevisiae CYC1; transcription terminator for CYC1
   5413..5431    -  promoter       T3 promoter: promoter for bacteriophage T3 RNA polymerase
   5476..5492    -  protein_bind   lac operator: The lac repressor binds to the lac operator to inhibit transcription in E. coli. This inhibition can be relieved by adding lactose or isopropyl-β-D-thiogalactopyranoside (IPTG). lac repressor encoded by lacI
   5500..5530    -  promoter       lac promoter: promoter for the E. coli lac operon
   5545..5566    -  protein_bind   CAP binding site: CAP binding activates transcription in the presence of cAMP. E. coli catabolite activator protein
   5579..5671    -  CDS            lacI (fragment): lac repressor; lacI; The lac repressor binds to the lac operator to inhibit transcription in E. coli. This inhibition can be relieved by adding lactose or isopropyl-β-D-thiogalactopyranoside (IPTG).
   5854..6442    -  rep_origin     ori: high-copy-number ColE1/pMB1/pBR322/pUC origin of replication
   6613..7473    -  CDS            AmpR: β-lactamase; bla; confers resistance to ampicillin, carbenicillin, and related antibiotics
   7474..7578    -  promoter       AmpR promoter: bla
   7673..35      +  CDS            rop (fragment) (across the origin): Rop protein, which maintains plasmids at low copy number; rop
