[The description below was written by a language model from this plasmid's Addgene catalogue record and pLannotate feature annotations shown in this document.]
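Description:
pAG306GPD-Cerulean-ccdB is an empty Gateway destination vector for protein expression in Saccharomyces cerevisiae, built on the pRS306 backbone. It is an integrating plasmid: the feature table shows no yeast replication origin or centromere, so stable maintenance in yeast depends on recombination into the genome. Transformants are selected through the URA3 marker, which complements uracil auxotrophy and can be counterselected with 5-FOA. In E. coli it replicates from a high-copy ColE1/pUC-type origin and carries ampicillin resistance. An f1 origin and lacZα and lac promoter remnants are carried over from the pBluescript-derived backbone, and T7 and T3 promoters flank the cassette.

The expression unit is driven by the strong constitutive GPD (TDH3/GAP) promoter and ends in the CYC1 terminator. Directly downstream of the promoter is the cyan fluorescent protein Cerulean, which the automated annotation labels as the closely related ECFP variant SCFP3A. It is followed by the Gateway cassette, made up of attR1, a chloramphenicol resistance gene, the ccdB toxin gene and attR2. An LR Clonase reaction with an entry clone replaces the attR-flanked segment with the gene of interest, producing an N-terminal Cerulean fusion. Because ccdB poisons gyrase in ordinary E. coli strains, the unrecombined vector has to be propagated in ccdB-tolerant strains. After the LR reaction, ccdB provides negative selection against vector that has not recombined.

The vector belongs to a suite of Gateway plasmids designed for high-throughput genetic analysis in yeast. It suits constitutive expression of cyan-tagged proteins from an integrated copy, for example in localization or multicolour imaging studies. The depositor notes that the full sequence is provided for reference only and may not match the plasmid exactly.
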