Addgene plasmid #14404: pAG306GPD-Cerulean-ccdB
Purpose: (Empty Backbone)
Depositing lab: Susan Lindquist. Depositing organization: Whitehead Institute for Biomedical Research. Publication: A suite of Gateway cloning vectors for high-throughput genetic analysis in Saccharomyces cerevisiae. Alberti S, Gitler AD, Lindquist S. Yeast. 2007 Oct . 24(10):913-9. 10.1002/yea.1502 PubMed 17583893.
Backbone
  Vector backbone: pRS306
  Vector type: Yeast Expression ; Gateway Destination
  Selectable markers: URA3
Growth in bacteria
  Bacterial resistance: Chloramphenicol and Ampicillin, 25 & 100 μg/mL
  Growth temperature: 37°C
  Growth strain: ccdB Survival
  Growth instructions: DB3.1, ccdB Survival
  Copy number: Unknown
Gene/Insert
  Gene/Insert name: None
  Tag / fusion protein: Cerulean (N terminal on backbone)
  Cloning method: Gateway Cloning
  Sequencing primers: 5′ EGFP-C
Terms and licenses: Academic/Nonprofit Terms; Industry Terms: Not Available to Industry
Depositor comments: Type of plasmid: integrating. This plasmid contains the Gateway technology from Invitrogen; Invitrogen requires purchasing of Gateway Clonase for carrying out the Gateway recombinational cloning reaction http://www.invitrogen.com Please note that the full plasmid sequence is provided as a reference only, and may not match the exact sequence of the plasmid.
How to cite: pAG306GPD-Cerulean-ccdB was a gift from Susan Lindquist (Addgene plasmid # 14404 ; http://n2t.net/addgene:14404 ; RRID:Addgene_14404)
