>Addgene plasmid #14404 | pAG306GPD-Cerulean-ccdB | addgene partial sequence | sequence record 21087 | 14404 with pRS_marker
CATTTTTTTTTTATTCTTTTTTTTGATTTCGGTTTCCTTGAAATTTTTTTGATTCGGTAATCTCCGAACA
GAAGGAAGAACGAAGGAAGGAGCACAGACTTAGATTGGTATATATACGCATATGTAGTGTTGAAGAAACA
TGAAATTGCCCAGTATTCTTAACCCAACTGCACAGAACAAAAACCTGCAGGAAACGAAGATAAATCATGT
CGAAAGCTACATATAAGGAACGTGCTGCTACTCATCCTAGTCCTGTTGCTGCCAAGCTATTTAATATCAT
GCACGAAAAGCAAACAAACTTGTGTGCTTCATTGGATGTTCGTACCACCAAGGAATTACTGGAGTTAGTT
GAAGCATTAGGTCCCAAAATTTGTTTACTAAAAACACATGTGGATATCTTGACTGATTTTTCCATGGAGG
GCACAGTTAAGCCGCTAAAGGCATTATCCGCCAAGTACAATTTTTTACTCTTCGAAGACAGAAAATTTGC
TGACATTGGTAATACAGTCAAATTGCAGTACTCTGCGGGTGTATACAGAATAGCAGAATGGGCAGACATT
ACGAATGCACACGGTGTGGTGGGCCCAGGTATTGTTAGCGGTTT
