>Addgene plasmid #14404 | pAG306GPD-Cerulean-ccdB | addgene partial sequence | sequence record 21088 | 14404 with EXFP-R
TAGCCTTCGGGCATGGCGGACTTGAAGAAGTCGTGCTGCTTCATGTGGTCGGGGTAGCGGGCGAAGCACT
GCACGCCCCAGGTCAGGGTGGTCACGAGGGTGGGCCAGGGCACGGGCAGCTTGCCGGTGGTGCAGATGAA
CTTCAGGGTCAGCTTGCCGTAGGTGGCATCGCCCTCGCCCTCGCCGGACACGCTGAACTTGTGGCCGTTT
ACGTCGCCGTCCAGCTCGACCAGGATGGGCACCACCCCGGTGAACAGCTCCTCGCCCTTGCTCACCATTT
TGTCCCGGGGGATCCACTAGTTCTAGAATCCGTCGAAACTAAGTTCTGGTGTTTTAAAACTAAAAAAAAG
ACTAACTATAAAAGTAGAATTTAAGAAGTTTAAGAAATAGATTTACAGAATTACAATCAATACCTACCGT
CTTTATATACTTATTAGTCAAGTAGGGGAATAATTTCAGGGAACTGGTTTCAACCTTTTTTTTCATCTTT
TTCCAAATCAAAGAGAGCAGAAGGTAATAGAAGGTGTAAGAAAATGAGATAGATACATGCGTGGGTCAAT
TGCCTTGTGTCATCATTTACTCCAGGCAGGTTGCATCACTCCATTGAGGTTGTGCCCGTT
